>Addgene plasmid #25959 | pMBD-Gate3 | depositor full sequence | sequence record 12180 | Author sequence
TCAATATTGGCCATTAGCCATATTATTCATTGGTTATATAGCATAAATCAATATTGGCTATTGGCCATTG
CATACGTTGTATCTATATCATAATATGTACATTTATATTGGCTCATGTCCAATATGACCGCCATGTTGGC
ATTGATTATTGACTAGTTATTAATAGTAATCAATTACGGGGTCATTAGTTCATAGCCCATATATGGAGTT
CCGCGTTACATAACTTACGGTAAATGGCCCGCCTGGCTGACCGCCCAACGACCCCCGCCCATTGACGTCA
ATAATGACGTATGTTCCCATAGTAACGCCAATAGGGACTTTCCATTGACGTCAATGGGTGGAGTATTTAC
GGTAAACTGCCCACTTGGCAGTACATCAAGTGTATCATATGCCAAGTCCGCCCCCTATTGACGTCAATGA
CGGTAAATGGCCCGCCTGGCATTATGCCCAGTACATGACCTTACGGGACTTTCCTACTTGGCAGTACATC
TACGTATTAGTCATCGCTATTACCATGGTGATGCGGTTTTGGCAGTACACCAATGGGCGTGGATAGCGGT
TTGACTCACGGGGATTTCCAAGTCTCCACCCCATTGACGTCAATGGGAGTTTGTTTTGGCACCAAAATCA
ACGGGACTTTCCAAAATGTCGTAACAACTGCGATCGCCCGCCCCGTTGACGCAAATGGGCGGTAGGCGTG
TACGGTGGGAGGTCTATATAAGCAGAGCTCGTTTAGTGAACCGTCAGATCACTAGAAGCTTTATTGCGGT
AGTTTATCACAGTTAAATTGCTAACGCAGTCAGTGCTTCTGACACAACAGTCTCGAACTTAAGCTGCAGT
GACTCTCTTAAGGTAGCCTTGCAGAAGTTGGTCGTGAGGCACTGGGCAGGTAAGTATCAAGGTTACAAGA
CAGGTTTAAGGAGACCAATAGAAACTGGGCTTGTCGAGACAGAGAAGACTCTTGCGTTTCTGATAGGCAC
CTATTGGTCTTACTGACATCCACTTTGCCTTTCTCTCCACAGGTGTCCACTCCCAGTTCAATTACAGCTC
TTAAGGCTAGAGTACTTAATACGACTCACTATAGGCTAGCCAGCTTGAAGCAAGCCTCCTGAAAGATGAA
GCTACTGTCTTCTATCGAACAAGCATGCGATATTTGCCGACTTAAAAAGCTCAAGTGCTCCAAAGAAAAA
CCGAAGTGCGCCAAGTGTCTGAAGAACAACTGGGAGTGTCGCTACTCTCCCAAAACCAAAAGGTCTCCGC
TGACTAGGGCACATCTGACAGAAGTGGAATCAAGGCTAGAAAGACTGGAACAGCTATTTCTACTGATTTT
TCCTCGAGAAGACCTTGACATGATTTTGAAAATGGATTCTTTACAGGATATAAAAGCATTGTTAACAGGA
TTATTTGTACAAGATAATGTGAATAAAGATGCCGTCACAGATAGATTGGCTTCAGTGGAGACTGATATGC
CTCTAACATTGAGACAGCATAGAATAAGTGCGACATCATCATCGGAAGAGAGTAGTAACAAAGGTCAAAG
ACAGTTGACTGTATCGCCGGAATTCCCGGGGATCCGTCGACTTGACGCGTTGATATCAAACAAGTTTGTA
CAAAAAAGCTGAACGAGAAACGTAAAATGATATAAATATCAATATATTAAATTAGATTTTGCATAAAAAA
CAGACTACATAATACTGTAAAACACAACATATCCAGTCACTATGGCGGCCGCATTAGGCACCCCAGGCTT
TACACTTTATGCTTCCGGCTCGTATAATGTGTGGATTTTGAGTTAGGATCCGTCGAGATTTTCAGGAGCT
AAGGAAGCTAAAATGGAGAAAAAAATCACTGGATATACCACCGTTGATATATCCCAATGGCATCGTAAAG
AACATTTTGAGGCATTTCAGTCAGTTGCTCAATGTACCTATAACCAGACCGTTCAGCTGGATATTACGGC
CTTTTTAAAGACCGTAAAGAAAAATAAGCACAAGTTTTATCCGGCCTTTATTCACATTCTTGCCCGCCTG
ATGAATGCTCATCCGGAATTCCGTATGGCAATGAAAGACGGTGAGCTGGTGATATGGGATAGTGTTCACC
CTTGTTACACCGTTTTCCATGAGCAAACTGAAACGTTTTCATCGCTCTGGAGTGAATACCACGACGATTT
CCGGCAGTTTCTACACATATATTCGCAAGATGTGGCGTGTTACGGTGAAAACCTGGCCTATTTCCCTAAA
GGGTTTATTGAGAATATGTTTTTCGTCTCAGCCAATCCCTGGGTGAGTTTCACCAGTTTTGATTTAAACG
TGGCCAATATGGACAACTTCTTCGCCCCCGTTTTCACCATGGGCAAATATTATACGCAAGGCGACAAGGT
GCTGATGCCGCTGGCGATTCAGGTTCATCATGCCGTTTGTGATGGCTTCCATGTCGGCAGAATGCTTAAT
GAATTACAACAGTACTGCGATGAGTGGCAGGCGGGGCGTAATCTAGAGGATCCGGCTTACTAAAAGCCAG
ATAACAGTATGCGTATTTGCGCGCTGATTTTTGCGGTATAAGAATATATACTGATATGTATACCCGAAGT
ATGTCAAAAAGAGGTATGCTATGAAGCAGCGTATTACAGTGACAGTTGACAGCGACAGCTATCAGTTGCT
CAAGGCATATATGATGTCAATATCTCCGGTCTGGTAAGCACAACCATGCAGAATGAAGCCCGTCGTCTGC
GTGCCGAACGCTGGAAAGCGGAAAATCAGGAAGGGATGGCTGAGGTCGCCCGGTTTATTGAAATGAACGG
CTCTTTTGCTGACGAGAACAGGGGCTGGTGAAATGCAGTTTAAGGTTTACACCTATAAAAGAGAGAGCCG
TTATCGTCTGTTTGTGGATGTACAGAGTGATATTATTGACACGCCCGGGCGACGGATGGTGATCCCCCTG
GCCAGTGCACGTCTGCTGTCAGATAAAGTCCCCCGTGAACTTTACCCGGTGGTGCATATCGGGGATGAAA
GCTGGCGCATGATGACCACCGATATGGCCAGTGTGCCGGTCTCCGTTATCGGGGAAGAAGTGGCTGATCT
CAGCCACCGCGAAAATGACATCAAAAACGCCATTAACCTGATGTTCTGGGGAATATAAATGTCAGGCTCC
CTTATACACAGCCAGTCTGCAGGTCGACCATAGTGACTGGATATGTTGTGTTTTACAGTATTATGTAGTC
TGTTTTTTATGCAAAATCTAATTTAATATATTGATATTTATATCATTTTACGTTTCTCGTTCAGCTTTCT
TGTACAAAGTGGTTCGATATCATCTAGAGCGGCCGCAGGTACCTGAATAACTAAGGCCGCTTCCCTTTAG
TGAGGGTTAATGCTTCGAGCAGACATGATAAGATACATTGATGAGTTTGGACAAACCACAACTAGAATGC
AGTGAAAAAAATGCTTTATTTGTGAAATTTGTGATGCTATTGCTTTATTTGTAACCATTATAAGCTGCAA
TAAACAAGTTAACAACAACAATTGCATTCATTTTATGTTTCAGGTTCAGGGGGAGATGTGGGAGGTTTTT
TAAAGCAAGTAAAACCTCTACAAATGTGGTAAAATCCGATAAGGATCGATCCGGGCTGGCGTAATAGCGA
AGAGGCCCGCACCGATCGCCCTTCCCAACAGTTGCGCAGCCTGAATGGCGAATGG
[114 nt withheld, positions 3696-3809]
ACGCCACGTTC
[91 nt withheld, positions 3821-3911]
A
[49 nt withheld, positions 3913-3961]
CCTTTGACGTTGGAGTCCACGTTCTTT
[37 nt withheld, positions 3989-4025]
ACCCTATCTCGGTCTATTCTTTTGATTTATAAGGGATTTTGCCGATTTCGGCCTATTGGTTAAAAAATGA
GCTGATTTAACAAAAATTTAACGCGAATTTTAACAAAATATTAACGCTTACAATTTCCTGATGCGGTATT
TTCTCCTTACGCATCTGTGCGGTATTTCACACCGCATACGCGGATCTTCCGTACCTTCTGAGGCGGAAAG
AACCAGCTGTGGAATGTGTGTCAGTTAGGGTGTGGAAAGTCCCCAGGCTCCCCAGCAGGCAGAAGTATGC
AAAGCATGCATCTCAATTAGTCAGCAACCAGGTGTGGAAAGTCCCCAGGCTCCCCAGCAGGCAGAAGTAT
GCAAAGCATGCATCTCAATTAGTCAGCAACCATAGTCCCGCCCCTAACTCCGCCCATCCCGCCCCTAACT
CCGCCCAGTTCCGCCCATTCTCCGCCCCATGGCTGACTAATTTTTTTTATTTATGCAGAGGCCGAGGCCG
CCTCGGCCTCTGAGCTATTCCAGAAGTAGTGAGGAGGCTTTTTTGGAGGCCTAGGCTTTTGCAAAAAGCT
TGATTCTTCTGACACAACAGTCTCGAACTTAAGGCTAGAATTCTGGCTACAGGTAAGCGCCCCTAAAATC
CCTTTGGGCACAATGTGTCCTGAGGGGAGAGGCAGCGACCTGTAGATGGGACGGGGGCACTAACCCTCAG
GTTTGGGGCTTCTGAATGTGAGTATCGCCATGTAAGCCCAGTATTTGGCCAATCTCAGAAAGCTCCTGGT
CCCTGGAGGGATGGAGAGAGAAAAACAAACAGCTCCTGGAGCAGGGAGAGTGCTGGCCTCTTGCTCTCCG
GCTCCCTCTGTTGCCCTCTGGTTTCTCCCCAGGCTCCCGGACGTCCTCTAGCCACCATGACTTCGAAAGT
TTATGATCCAGAACAAAGGAAACGGATGATAACTGGTCCGCAGTGGTGGGCCAGATGTAAACAAATGAAT
GTTCTTGATTCATTTATTAATTATTATGATTCAGAAAAACATGCAGAAAATGCTGTTATTTTTTTACATG
GTAACGCGGCCTCTTCTTATTTATGGCGACATGTTGTGCCACATATTGAGCCAGTAGCGCGGTGTATTAT
ACCAGACCTTATTGGTATGGGCAAATCAGGCAAATCTGGTAATGGTTCTTATAGGTTACTTGATCATTAC
AAATATCTTACTGCATGGTTTGAACTTCTTAATTTACCAAAGAAGATCATTTTTGTCGGCCATGATTGGG
GTGCTTGTTTGGCATTTCATTATAGCTATGAGCATCAAGATAAGATCAAAGCAATAGTTCACGCTGAAAG
TGTAGTAGATGTGATTGAATCATGGGATGAATGGCCTGATATTGAAGAAGATATTGCGTTGATCAAATCT
GAAGAAGGAGAAAAAATGGTTTTGGAGAATAACTTCTTCGTGGAAACCATGTTGCCATCAAAAATCATGA
GAAAGTTAGAACCAGAAGAATTTGCAGCATATCTTGAACCATTCAAAGAGAAAGGTGAAGTTCGTCGTCC
AACATTATCATGGCCTCGTGAAATCCCGTTAGTAAAAGGTGGTAAACCTGACGTTGTACAAATTGTTAGG
AATTATAATGCTTATCTACGTGCAAGTGATGATTTACCAAAAATGTTTATTGAATCGGACCCAGGATTCT
TTTCCAATGCTATTGTTGAAGGTGCCAAGAAGTTTCCTAATACTGAATTTGTCAAAGTAAAAGGTCTTCA
TTTTTCGCAAGAAGATGCACCTGATGAAATGGGAAAATATATCAAATCGTTCGTTGAGCGAGTTCTCAAA
AATGAACAATAATTCTAGCCCTGAATAAGTGATAATAAGCGGATGAATGGCAGAAATTCGTCGAAGCGCA
ATAAAATATCTTTATTTTCATTACATCTGTGTGTTGGTTTTTTGTGTGAATCGATAGCGATAAGGATCGG
AAGATCCGCGTATGGTGCACTCTCAGTACAATCTGCTCTGATGCCGCATAGTTAAGCCAGCCCCGACACC
CGCCAACACCCGCTGACGCGCCCTGACGGGCTTGTCTGCTCCCGGCATCCGCTTACAGACAAGCTGTGAC
CGTCTCCGGGAGCTGCATGTGTCAGAGGTTTTCACCGTCATCACCGAAACGCGCGAGACGAAAGGGCCTC
GTGATACGCCTATTTTTATAGGTTAATGTCATGATAATAATGGTTTCTTAGACGTCAGGTGGCACTTTTC
GGGGAAATGTGCGCGGAACCCCTATTTGTTTATTTTTCTAAATACATTCAAATATGTATCCGCTCATGAG
ACAATAACCCTGATAAATGCTTCAATAATATTGAAAAAGGAAGAGTATGAGTATTCAACATTTCCGTGTC
GCCCTTATTCCCTTTTTTGCGGCATTTTGCCTTCCTGTTTTTGCTCACCCAGAAACGCTGGTGAAAGTAA
AAGATGCTGAAGATCAGTTGGGTGCACGAGTGGGTTACATCGAACTGGATCTCAACAGCGGTAAGATCCT
TGAGAGTTTTCGCCCCGAAGAACGTTTTCCAATGATGAGCACTTTTAAAGTTCTGCTATGTGGCGCGGTA
TTATCCCGTGTTGACGCCGGGCAAGAGCAACTCGGTCGCCGCATACACTATTCTCAGAATGACTTGGTTG
AGTACTCACCAGTCACAGAAAAGCATCTTACGGATGGCATGACAGTAAGAGAATTATGCAGTGCTGCCAT
AACCATGAGTGATAACACTGCGGCCAACTTACTTCTGACAACGATCGGAGGACCGAAGGAGCTAACCGCT
TTTTTGCACAACATGGGGGATCATGTAACTCGCCTTGATCGTTGGGAACCGGAGCTGAATGAAGCCATAC
CAAACGACGAGCGTGACACCACGATGCCTGTAGCAATGGCAACAACGTTGCGCAAACTATTAACTGGCGA
ACTACTTACTCTAGCTTCCCGGCAACAATTAATAGACTGGATGGAGGCGGATAAAGTTGCAGGACCACTT
CTGCGCTCGGCCCTTCCGGCTGGCTGGTTTATTGCTGATAAATCTGGAGCCGGTGAGCGTGGGTCTCGCG
GTATCATTGCAGCACTGGGGCCAGATGGTAAGCCCTCCCGTATCGTAGTTATCTACACGACGGGGAGTCA
GGCAACTATGGATGAACGAAATAGACAGATCGCTGAGATAGGTGCCTCACTGATTAAGCATTGGTAACTG
TCAGACCAAGTTTACTCATATATACTTTAGATTGATTTAAAACTTCATTTTTAATTTAAAAGGATCTAGG
TGAAGATCCTTTTTGATAATCTCATGACCAAAATCCCTTAACGTGAGTTTTCGTTCCACTGAGCGTCAGA
CCCCGTAGAAAAGATCAAAGGATCTTCTTGAGATCCTTTTTTTCTGCGCGTAATCTGCTGCTTGCAAACA
AAAAAACCACCGCTACCAGCGGTGGTTTGTTTGCCGGATCAAGAGCTACCAACTCTTTTTCCGAAGGTAA
CTGGCTTCAGCAGAGCGCAGATACCAAATACTGTTCTTCTAGTGTAGCCGTAGTTAGGCCACCACTTCAA
GAACTCTGTAGCACCGCCTACATACCTCGCTCTGCTAATCCTGTTACCAGTGGCTGCTGCCAGTGGCGAT
AAGTCGTGTCTTACCGGGTTGGACTCAAGACGATAGTTACCGGATAAGGCGCAGCGGTCGGGCTGAACGG
GGGGTTCGTGCACACAGCCCAGCTTGGAGCGAACGACCTACACCGAACTGAGATACCTACAGCGTGAGCT
ATGAGAAAGCGCCACGCTTCCCGAAGGGAGAAAGGCGGACAGGTATCCGGTAAGCGGCAGGGTCGGAACA
GGAGAGCGCACGAGGGAGCTTCCAGGGGGAAACGCCTGGTATCTTTATAGTCCTGTCGGGTTTCGCCACC
TCTGACTTGAGCGTCGATTTTTGTGATGCTCGTCAGGGGGGCGGAGCCTATGGAAAAACGCCAGCAACGC
GGCCTTTTTACGGTTCCTGGCCTTTTGCTGGCCTTTTGCTCACATGGCTCGACAGATCT
Features (pLannotate 1.2.2; 27 found; start..end, strand, type, name):
    140..517     +  enhancer       CMV enhancer: human cytomegalovirus immediate early enhancer
    518..729     +  promoter       CMV promoter: human cytomegalovirus (CMV) immediate early promoter
    890..1022    +  intron         chimeric intron: chimera between introns from human β-globin and immunoglobulin heavy chain genes
   1067..1085    +  promoter       T7 promoter: promoter for bacteriophage T7 RNA polymerase
   1116..1556    +  CDS            GAL4 DNA binding domain: DNA binding domain of the GAL4 transcriptional activator; Saccharomyces cerevisiae GAL4 (truncated)
   1600..1724    +  protein_bind   attR1: mutant version of attR; recombination site for the Gateway® LR reaction LR Clonase™
   1749..1779    +  promoter       lac UV5 promoter: E. coli lac promoter with an "up" mutation
   1803..1832    +  promoter       cat promoter (fragment): promoter of the E. coli cat gene encoding chloramphenicol acetyltransferase
   1833..2513    +  CDS            CmR: chloramphenicol acetyltransferase confers resistance to chloramphenicol
   2670..2828    +  CDS            ccdA (fragment): CCDA_ECO57 - Also known as H, letA. Experimental evidence at protein level: Swiss-Prot protein existence level 1. Antitoxin component of a type II toxin-antitoxin (TA) system which inhibits the post-segregational killing (PSK) of plasmid-free cells, also referred to as a plasmid addiction system. Binds to and blocks the activity of CcdB; will also remove bound CcdB protein from the CcdB-GyrA complex by forming a CcdA-CcdB complex, a process termed rejuvenation. Functions as a transcriptional corepressor for the ccdAB operon, repression also requires CcdB (By similarity). From Escherichia coli
   2833..3138    +  CDS            ccdB: CcdB, a bacterial toxin that poisons DNA gyrase; ccdB; Plasmids containing the ccdB gene cannot be propagated in standard E. coli strains.
   3179..3303    -  protein_bind   attR2: mutant version of attR; recombination site for the Gateway® LR reaction LR Clonase™
   3354..3371    -  promoter       T3 promoter (fragment): promoter for bacteriophage T3 RNA polymerase
   3389..3510    -  polyA_signal   SV40 poly(A) signal: SV40 polyadenylation signal
   3533..3601    -  CDS            large T antigen (fragment): large T antigen from SV40 (simian virus 40)
   3625..3692    +  CDS            lacZα (fragment): LacZα fragment of β-galactosidase; lacZ fragment
   3696..4151    +  rep_origin     f1 ori (sequence partly withheld): f1 bacteriophage origin of replication; arrow indicates direction of (+) strand synthesis
   4152..4203    -  misc_feature   bom (fragment): basis of mobility region from pBR322
   4223..4580    +  promoter       SV40 promoter: SV40 enhancer and early promoter
   4895..4911    +  sig_peptide    hGH signal sequence (fragment): human growth hormone signal sequence
   4922..5857    +  CDS            Rluc: luciferase from the anthozoan coelenterate Renilla reniformis (sea pansy)
   5915..5963    +  polyA_signal   poly(A) signal: synthetic polyadenylation signal
   5991..6045    -  misc_feature   bom (fragment): basis of mobility region from pBR322
   6147..6182    -  CDS            rop (fragment): Rop protein, which maintains plasmids at low copy number; rop
   6277..6381    +  promoter       AmpR promoter: bla
   6382..7242    +  CDS            AmpR: β-lactamase; bla; confers resistance to ampicillin, carbenicillin, and related antibiotics
   7413..8001    +  rep_origin     ori: high-copy-number ColE1/pMB1/pBR322/pUC origin of replication
