[The description below was written by a language model from this plasmid's Addgene catalogue record and pLannotate feature annotations shown in this document.]
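Description:
pMBD-Gate3 is a Gateway destination vector for mammalian two-hybrid assays, built on the Promega pBIND mammalian expression backbone. A roughly 1.7 kb Gateway cassette was inserted at an EcoRV site downstream of the GAL4 DNA-binding domain, giving a plasmid of about 8.1 kb. There is no gene of interest in the deposited form; the "insert" is the recombination cassette itself. The plasmid replicates in E. coli from a high-copy ColE1/pUC-type origin and also carries an f1 origin. It is selected with ampicillin (backbone bla gene) and chloramphenicol (CmR within the cassette). Because the cassette encodes the gyrase toxin CcdB, the empty vector must be maintained in a ccdB-tolerant strain.

The expression unit consists of the CMV immediate-early enhancer and promoter, a chimeric β-globin/immunoglobulin intron, a T7 promoter, and the yeast GAL4 DNA-binding domain. These are followed by attR1, CmR, ccdB and attR2, and then an SV40 polyadenylation signal. An LR recombination with an attL-flanked entry clone replaces the CmR-ccdB segment with the chosen open reading frame. This yields an N-terminal GAL4 DBD fusion ("bait"), while ccdB counterselects unrecombined vector in ordinary strains.

A separate SV40 early promoter drives Renilla luciferase with a synthetic poly(A) signal. As in pBIND, this provides an internal control for normalising transfection efficiency against a GAL4-responsive reporter. The associated publication describes a coupled yeast and mammalian two-hybrid vector system with reading-frame-independent recombinational cloning. The "3" in the name may denote one reading-frame variant of a set, though the record does not say so.
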