Addgene plasmid #25959: pMBD-Gate3
Depositing lab: Kamil Onder. Depositing organization: University of Salzburg. Publication: Coupled yeast 2-hybrid-mammalian 2-hybrid reading-frame-independent and site-specific recombinational cloning vector system. Maier CJ, Maier RH, Hintner H, Bauer JW, Onder K. Assay Drug Dev Technol. 2010 Oct;8(5):625-9. doi: 10.1089/adt.2009.0266. Epub 2010 Jun 1. PubMed 20515414.
Backbone
  Vector backbone: pBIND
  Backbone manufacturer: Promega
  Backbone size w/o insert (bp): 6360
  Vector type: Mammalian Expression
Growth in bacteria
  Bacterial resistance: Chloramphenicol and Ampicillin, 25 & 100 μg/mL
  Growth temperature: 37°C
  Growth strain: ccdB Survival
  Growth instructions: Strain (ccdB Survival Strain): F- mcrA Δ(mrr-hsdRMS-mcrBC) Φ80lacZΔM15 ΔlacX74 recA1 araΔ139 Δ(ara-leu)7697 galU galK rpsL (StrR) endA1 nupG fhuA::IS2 ; Growth condition: 37°C
  Copy number: Unknown
Gene/Insert
  Gene/Insert name: None
  Insert size (bp): 1714
  Tag / fusion protein: GAL4 Fusion Protein (N terminal on backbone)
  Cloning method: Restriction Enzyme; 5′ cloning site EcoRV (not destroyed); 3′ cloning site EcoRV (not destroyed)
  Sequencing primers: 5′ TGCCGTCACAGATAGATTGG
Terms and licenses: Academic/Nonprofit Terms; Industry Terms: Not Available to Industry
How to cite: pMBD-Gate3 was a gift from Kamil Onder (Addgene plasmid # 25959 ; http://n2t.net/addgene:25959 ; RRID:Addgene_25959)
