>Addgene plasmid #25959 | pMBD-Gate3 | addgene partial sequence | sequence record 66935 | chim-int-F 5'-TCTTACTGACATCCACTTTGCC-3'
CGGTGTCCACTCCCAGTTCAATTACAGCTCTTAAGGCTAGAGTACTTAATACGACTCACTATAGGCTAGC
CAGCTTGAAGCAAGCCTCCTGAAAGATGAAGCTACTGTCTTCTATCGAACAAGCATGCGATATTTGCCGA
CTTAAAAAGCTCAAGTGCTCCAAAGAAAAACCGAAGTGCGCCAAGTGTCTGAAGAACAACTGGGAGTGTC
GCTACTCTCCCAAAACCAAAAGGTCTCCGCTGACTAGGGCACATCTGACAGAAGTGGAATCAAGGCTAGA
AAGACTGGAACAGCTATTTCTACTGATTTTTCCTCGAGAAGACCTTGACATGATTTTGAAAATGGATTCT
TTACAGGATATAAAAGCATTGTTAACAGGATTATTTGTACAAGATAATGTGAATAAAGATGCCGTCACAG
ATAGATTGGCTTCAGTGGAGACTGATATGCCTCTAACATTGAGACAGCATAGAATAAGTGCGACATCATC
ATCGGAAGAGAGTAGTAACAAAGGTCAAAGACAGTTGACTGTATCGCCGGAATTCCCGGGGATCCGTCGA
CTTGACGCGTTGATATCAAACAAGTTTGTACAAAAAAGCTGAACGAGAAACGTAAAATGATATAAATATC
AATATATTAAATTAGATTTTGCATAAAAAACAGACTACATAATACTGTAAAACACAACATATCCAGTCAC
TATGGCGGCCGCATTAGGCACCCCAGGCTTTACACTTTATGCTTCCGGCTCGTATAATGTGTGGATTTTG
AGTTAGGATCCGTCGAGATTTTCAGGAGCTAAGGAAGCTAAAATGGAGAAAAAAATCACTGGATATACCA
CCGTTGATATATCCCAATGGCATCGTAAAGAACATTTTGAGGCATTTCAGTCAGTTGCTCAATGTACCTA
TAACCAGACCGT
