>Addgene plasmid #25959 | pMBD-Gate3 | addgene partial sequence | sequence record 66936 | Gal4_N_term
GTATCGCCGGAATTCCCGGGGATCCGTCGACTTGACGCGTTGATATCAAACAAGTTTGTACAAAAAAGCT
GAACGAGAAACGTAAAATGATATAAATATCAATATATTAAATTAGATTTTGCATAAAAAACAGACTACAT
AATACTGTAAAACACAACATATCCAGTCACTATGGCGGCCGCATTAGGCACCCCAGGCTTTACACTTTAT
GCTTCCGGCTCGTATAATGTGTGGATTTTGAGTTAGGATCCGTCGAGATTTTCAGGAGCTAAGGAAGCTA
AAATGGAGAAAAAAATCACTGGATATACCACCGTTGATATATCCCAATGGCATCGTAAAGAACATTTTGA
GGCATTTCAGTCAGTTGCTCAATGTACCTATAACCAGACCGTTCAGCTGGATATTACGGCCTTTTTAAAG
ACCGTAAAGAAAAATAAGCACAAGTTTTATCCGGCCTTTATTCACATTCTTGCCCGCCTGATGAATGCTC
ATCCGGAATTCCGTATGGCAATGAAAGACGGTGAGCTGGTGATATGGGATAGTGTTCACCCTTGTTACAC
CGTTTTCCATGAGCAAACTGAAACGTTTTCATCGCTCTGGAGTGAATACCACGACGATTTCCGGCAGTTT
CTACACATATATTCGCAAGATGTGGCGTGTTACGGTGAAAACCTGGCCTATTTCCCTAAAGGGTTTATTG
AGAATATGTTTTTCGTCTCAGCCAATCCCTGGGTGAGTTTCACCAGTTTTGATTTAAACGTGGCCAATAT
GGACAACTTCTTCGCCCCCGTTTTCACCATGGGCAAATATTATACGCAAGGCGACAAGGTGCTGATGCCG
CTGGCGATTCAGGTTCATCATGCCGTTTGTGATGGCTTCCATGTCGGCAGAATGCTTAATGAATTACAAC
AGTACTGCGA
