>Addgene plasmid #25959 | pMBD-Gate3 | addgene partial sequence | sequence record 66937 | ccdb-fwd 5'-GCATGATGACCACCGATATG-3'
CGGTCTCCGTTATCGGGGAAGAAGTGGCTGATCTCAGCCACCGCGAAAATGACATCAAAAACGCCATTAA
CCTGATGTTCTGGGGAATATAAATGTCAGGCTCCCTTATACACAGCCAGTCTGCAGGTCGACCATAGTGA
CTGGATATGTTGTGTTTTACAGTATTATGTAGTCTGTTTTTTATGCAAAATCTAATTTAATATATTGATA
TTTATATCATTTTACGTTTCTCGTTCAGCTTTCTTGTACAAAGTGGTTCGATATCATCTAGAGCGGCCGC
AGGTACCTGAATAACTAAGGCCGCTTCCCTTTAGTGAGGGTTAATGCTTCGAGCAGACATGATAAGATAC
ATTGATGAGTTTGGACAAACCACAACTAGAATGCAGTGAAAAAAATGCTTTATTTGTGAAATTTGTGATG
CTATTGCTTTATTTGTAACCATTATAAGCTGCAATAAACAAGTTAACAACAACAATTGCATTCATTTTAT
GTTTCAGGTTCAGGGGGAGATGTGGGAGGTTTTTTAAAGCAAGTAAAACCTCTACAAATGTGGTAAAATC
CGATAAGGATCGATCCGGGCTGGCGTAATAGCGAAGAGGCCCGCACCGATCGCCCTTCCCAACAGTTGCG
CAGCCTGAATGGCGAATGG
[114 nt withheld, positions 650-763]
ACGCCACGTTC
[91 nt withheld, positions 775-865]
A
[49 nt withheld, positions 867-915]
CCTTTGACGTTGGAGTCCACGTTCTTTAATAGTGGACTCTTGTTCCAAA
